Addgene plasmid #229164: lvl0-P-hUBC
Purpose: lvl 0 promoter
Depositing lab: Ron Weiss. Depositing organization: Massachusetts Institute of Technology. Publication: A platform for rapid prototyping of synthetic gene networks in mammalian cells. Duportet X, Wroblewska L, Guye P, Li Y, Eyquem J, Rieders J, Rimchala T, Batt G, Weiss R. Nucleic Acids Res. 2014 Dec 1;42(21):13440-51. doi: 10.1093/nar/gku1082. Epub 2014 Nov 5. PubMed 25378321.
Backbone
  Vector backbone: lvl0-P [backbone]
  Vector type: Synthetic Biology
Growth in bacteria
  Bacterial resistance: Spectinomycin, 50 μg/mL
  Growth temperature: 37°C
  Growth strain: DH5alpha
  Copy number: High Copy
Gene/Insert
  Gene/Insert name: hUBC
  Species: H. sapiens (human)
  Cloning method: Restriction Enzyme; 5′ cloning site Unknown (unknown if destroyed)
Terms and licenses: Academic/Nonprofit Terms; Industry Terms: Not Available to Industry
Depositor comments: This plasmid is slightly modified from the version used in Duportet et al. 2014, but does not have any functional differences.
How to cite: lvl0-P-hUBC was a gift from Ron Weiss (Addgene plasmid # 229164 ; http://n2t.net/addgene:229164 ; RRID:Addgene_229164)
