[The description below was written by a language model from this plasmid's Addgene catalogue record and pLannotate feature annotations shown in this document.]
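Description:
lvl0-P-hUBC is a small (about 3.5 kb) synthetic biology part plasmid that stores the human ubiquitin C (UBC) promoter as a "level 0" promoter module in a hierarchical assembly scheme for building mammalian gene circuits. The backbone, listed as lvl0-P, is the promoter-position entry vector of this system. It replicates in E. coli from a high-copy ColE1/pUC-type origin and is selected with spectinomycin, with resistance provided by an aadA aminoglycoside adenylyltransferase gene. An AmpR (bla) promoter lies upstream of aadA and presumably drives its expression. The short annotated fragments of an integrase, a gentamicin acetyltransferase and lacI appear to be remnants of the sequences from which the resistance cassette and backbone were derived, not functional genes.

The payload is the roughly 1.2 kb UbC promoter, a constitutive human promoter widely used for moderate, fairly uniform expression across many mammalian cell types. The plasmid carries no downstream coding sequence, reporter, polyadenylation signal or mammalian selection marker, so it is not an expression vector in its own right. It serves as a source of the promoter, to be combined with separate gene parts into transcription units, which can then be assembled into multi-gene networks for testing in mammalian cells. The record lists restriction enzyme cloning for the insert, but neither the cloning sites nor any flanking sites used for downstream assembly are stated or annotated. The depositor notes that this version differs slightly from the one used in the associated publication, with no functional differences.
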