Features (pLannotate 1.2.2; 7 found; start..end, strand, type, name):
      1..589     +  rep_origin     ori: high-copy-number ColE1/pMB1/pBR322/pUC origin of replication
    772..821     +  CDS            lacI (fragment): lac repressor; lacI; The lac repressor binds to the lac operator to inhibit transcription in E. coli. This inhibition can be relieved by adding lactose or isopropyl-β-D-thiogalactopyranoside (IPTG).
    853..2066    +  promoter       UbC promoter: human ubiquitin C promoter
   2202..2306    +  promoter       AmpR promoter: bla
   2297..2377    -  CDS            int (fragment): INT2_ECOLX - Protein inferred from homology: Swiss-Prot protein existence level 3. Putative integrase believed to be involved in the insertion of antibiotic resistance genes into plasmids and transposons. From Escherichia coli.
   2465..2521    +  CDS            GmR (fragment): gentamycin acetyltransferase; aacC1; confers resistance to gentamycin
   2528..3316    +  CDS            aadA: S3AD_ECOLX - Experimental evidence at protein level: Swiss-Prot protein existence level 1. Mediates bacterial resistance to the antibiotics streptomycin and spectinomycin. From Escherichia coli.
>Addgene plasmid #229164 | lvl0-P-hUBC | addgene full sequence | sequence record 459767 | Addgene NGS Result
TTGAGATCCTTTTTTTCTGCGCGTAATCTGCTGCTTGCAAACAAAAAAACCACCGCTACCAGCGGTGGTT
TGTTTGCCGGATCAAGAGCTACCAACTCTTTTTCCGAAGGTAACTGGCTTCAGCAGAGCGCAGATACCAA
ATACTGTTCTTCTAGTGTAGCCGTAGTTAGGCCACCACTTCAAGAACTCTGTAGCACCGCCTACATACCT
CGCTCTGCTAATCCTGTTACCAGTGGCTGCTGCCAGTGGCGATAAGTCGTGTCTTACCGGGTTGGACTCA
AGACGATAGTTACCGGATAAGGCGCAGCGGTCGGGCTGAACGGGGGGTTCGTGCACACAGCCCAGCTTGG
AGCGAACGACCTACACCGAACTGAGATACCTACAGCGTGAGCTATGAGAAAGCGCCACGCTTCCCGAAGG
GAGAAAGGCGGACAGGTATCCGGTAAGCGGCAGGGTCGGAACAGGAGAGCGCACGAGGGAGCTTCCAGGG
GGAAACGCCTGGTATCTTTATAGTCCTGTCGGGTTTCGCCACCTCTGACTTGAGCGTCGATTTTTGTGAT
GCTCGTCAGGGGGGCGGAGCCTATGGAAAAACGCCAGCAACGCGGCCTTTTTACGGTTCCTGGCCTTTTG
CTGGCCTTTTGCTCACATGTTCTTTCCTGCGTTATCCCCTGATTCTGTGGATAACCGTATTACCGCCTTT
GAGTGAGCTGATACCGCTCGCCGCAGCCGAACGACCGAGCGCAGCGAGTCAGTGAGCGAGGAAGCGGAAG
AGCGCCCAATACGCAAACCGCCTCTCCCCGCGCGTTGGCCGATTCATTAATCACTCTGTGGTCTCATACT
CTTAAGTGATCTGGCCTCCGCGCCGGGTTTTGGCGCCTCCCGCGGGCGCCCCCCTCCTCACGGCGAGCGC
TGCCACGTCAGACGAAGGGCGCAGCGAGCGTCCTGATCCTTCCGCCCGGACGCTCAGGACAGCGGCCCGC
TGCTCATAAGACTCGGCCTTAGAACCCCAGTATCAGCAGAAGGACATTTTAGGACGGGACTTGGGTGACT
CTAGGGCACTGGTTTTCTTTCCAGAGAGCGGAACAGGCGAGGAAAAGTAGTCCCTTCTCGGCGATTCTGC
GGAGGGATCTCCGTGGGGCGGTGAACGCCGATGATTATATAAGGACGCGCCGGGTGTGGCACAGCTAGTT
CCGTCGCAGCCGGGATTTGGGTCGCGGTTCTTGTTTGTGGATCGCTGTGATCGTCACTTGGTGAGTAGCG
GGCTGCTGGGCTGGCCGGGGCTTTCGTGGCCGCCGGGCCGCTCGGTGGGACGGAAGCGTGTGGAGAGAGG
CCGCCAAGGGCTGTAGTCTGGGTCCGCGAGCAAGGTTGCCCTGAACTGGGGGTTGGGGGGAGCGCAGCAA
AATGGCGGCTGTTCCCGAGTCTTGAATGGAAGAGGCTTGTGAGGCGGGCTGTGAGGTCGTTGAAACAAGG
TGGGGGGCATGGTGGGCGGCAAGAACCCAAGGTCTTGAGGCCTTCGCTAATGCGGGAAAGCTCTTATTCG
GGTGAGATGGGCTGGGGCACCATCTGGGGACCCTGACGTGAAGTTTGTCACTGACTGGAGAACTCGGTTT
GTCGTCTGTTGCGGGGGCGGCAGTTATGGCGGTGCCGTTGGGCAGTGCACCCGTACCTTTGGGAGCGCGC
GCCCTCGTCGTGTCGTGACGTCACCCGTTCTGTTGGCTTATAATGCAGGGTGGGGCCACCTGCCGGTAGG
TGTGCGGTAGGCTTTTCTCCGTCGCAGGACGCAGGGTTCGGGCCTAGGGTAGGCTCTCCTGAATCGACAG
GCGCCGGACCTCTGGTGAGGGGAGGGATAAGTGAGGCGTCAGTTTCTTTGGTCGGTTTTATGTACCTATC
TTCTTAAGTAGCTGAAGCTCCGGTTTTGAACTATGCGCTCGGGGTTGGCGAGTGTGTTTTGTGAAGTTTT
TTAGGCACCTTTTGAAATGTAATCATTTGGGTCAATATGTAATTTTCAGTGTTAGACTAGTAAATTGTCC
GCTAAATTCTGGCCGTTTTTGGCTTTTTTGTTAGACGAAGCTTGGGCAGATGAGACCACGAAGTGGCTCT
TCAGTGGACGAAAGGGCCTCGTGATACGCCTATTTTTATAGGTTAATGTCATGATAATAATGGTTTCTTA
GACGTCAGGTGGCACTTTTCGGGGAAATGTGCGCGGAACCCCTATTTGTTTATTTTTCTAAATACATTCA
AATATGTATCCGCTCATGAGACAATAACCCTGATAAATGCTTCAATAATATTGAAAAAGGAAGAGTATGC
GCTCACGCAACTGGTCCAGAACCTTGACCGAACGCAGCGGTGGTAACGGCGCAGTGGCGGTTTTCATGGC
TTGTTATGACTGTTTTTTTTTGGGGTACAGTCTATGCCTCGGGCATCCAAGCAGCAAGCGCGTTACGCCG
TGGGTCGATGTTTGATGTTATGGAGCAGCAACGATGTTACGCAGCAGGGCAGTCGCCCTAAAACAAAGTT
AAACATCATGAGGGAAGCGGTGATCGCCGAAGTATCGACTCAACTATCAGAGGTAGTTGGCGTCATCGAG
CGCCATCTCGAACCGACGTTGCTGGCCGTACATTTGTACGGCTCCGCAGTGGATGGCGGCCTGAAGCCAC
ACAGCGATATTGATTTGCTGGTTACGGTGACCGTAAGGCTTGATGAAACAACGCGGCGAGCTTTGATCAA
CGACCTTTTGGAAACTTCGGCTTCCCCTGGAGAGAGCGAGATTCTCCGCGCTGTAGAAGTCACCATTGTT
GTGCACGACGACATCATTCCGTGGCGTTATCCAGCTAAGCGCGAACTGCAATTTGGAGAATGGCAGCGCA
ATGACATTCTTGCAGGTATCTTCGAGCCAGCCACGATCGACATTGATCTGGCTATCTTGCTGACAAAAGC
AAGAGAACATAGCGTTGCCTTGGTAGGTCCAGCGGCGGAGGAACTCTTTGATCCGGTTCCTGAACAGGAT
CTATTTGAGGCGCTAAATGAAACCTTAACGCTATGGAACTCGCCGCCCGACTGGGCTGGCGATGAGCGAA
ATGTAGTGCTTACGTTGTCCCGCATTTGGTACAGCGCAGTAACCGGCAAAATCGCGCCGAAGGATGTCGC
TGCCGACTGGGCAATGGAGCGCCTGCCGGCCCAGTATCAGCCCGTCATACTTGAAGCTAGACAGGCTTAT
CTTGGACAAGAAGAAGATCGCTTGGCCTCGCGCGCAGATCAGTTGGAAGAATTTGTCCATTACGTAAAAG
GCGAGATCACCAAGGTAGTCGGCAAATAACTGTCAGACCAAGTTTACTCATATATACTTTAGATTGATTT
AAAACTTCATTTTTAATTTAAAAGGATCTAGGTGAAGATCCTTTTTGATAATCTCATGACCAAAATCCCT
TAACGTGAGTTTTCGTTCCACTGAGCGTCAGACCCCGTAGAAAAGATCAAAGGATCTTC
